>Addgene plasmid #127725 | pDSM-5a-Pact1-ITE-Tdpp1 | addgene full sequence | sequence record 254027 | Addgene NGS Result
GTCTTAAGCTCGGGCCCCCTGGGCGGTTCTGATAACGAGTAATCGTTAATCCGCAAATAACGTAAAAACC
CGCTTCGGCGGGTTTTTTTATGGGGGGAGTTTAGGGAAAGAGCATTTGTCAGAATATTTAAGGGCGCCTG
TCACTTTGCTTGATATATGAGAATTATTTAACCTTATAAATGAGAAAAAAGCAACGCACTTTAAATAAGA
TACGTTGCTTTTTCGATTGATGAACACCTATAATTAAACTATTCATCTATTATTTATGATTTTTTGTATA
TACAATATTTCTAGTTTGTTAAAGAGAATTAAGAAAATAAATCTCGAAAATAATAAAGGGAAAATCAGTT
TTTGATATCAAAATTATACATGTCAACGATAATACAAAATATAATACAAACTATAAGATGTTATCAGTAT
TTATTATGCATTTAGAATAAATTTTGTGTCGCCCTTATTCGACTCACTATAGAAGTTCCTATTCTCTAGA
AAGTATAGGAACTTCACTTCATTTTAAAGCAAAGGAAGGAGAGAACAGAGGAGTACTTGTACGTTCGATG
GGCAAGAGGCGTGTAAAGTGATGTTGGGATTGTCCGATGAAATAACAAGCAGGCCCTTGCACGTCAAGAT
TAATTTGAATAAAGAAGTAACATGTCATCTTTATGTAATCGCTGTTATTCCATACAGAACAATAAATACG
TATATTTCGTATGTCATGTGGAGTATATATTCTTTTTTATTTTTATTGTGGACAGGTACACAATGGGAAC
AAGTAGATCAAAGTGTGGAATAAACCAGCAACGTAGGTGTTCAAACAGTTGAAAGAACCCATCAAACCCC
AACCAGCAAAGAAAGCAGCAATGATTGGAACAACCATGTCACCCTTGTCCTCTTGCAAAGTCCAACCGTA
GATCAAAGTACCAGCTGGCAAGACAGCAAACAAAGTGATCAAACCAGAGTGCAATCTGTCTTGAGGTAAT
CTGAAACCTCTCTTGACAATGTATCTTCTGACGGTTCTGTCAGACAATTTACCACCAACCAAAGAACCAA
TCAAGAAACCAGCACCTGGAGCCAAGTAGAATAAACCGGAAACCAAAGCGGTGGTCAAATGGAATCTGGA
GTTGAAGATAGCTCTGGCAGAAGTCAAGATGGAGTATTGAGTGATGGCCAACAAACCACAACACAAATCA
GCCAAAAAGACATTTGGGTAAACCCATTGCTTCAAGACATCGGTTGGAGAGAACTTGGAGATGATGGTGA
CCAAAGTGGTTGGCTTGAAAGCAGTAGAAACCTTTTCAGAGTTACCTTCGATCTTTGGGAAGAATAATAG
AGACAAAACCAAACCTAAACCAGACATACCCAATTGTAACCAGAAGATAACTCTCCAGGAGGTGAAAGTG
ACAATGACACCACCGACACATGGACCAATGGCTGGACCGGATAGAGTACCAGCCATGAAGAAACCGACAG
CAGTACCTCTGTAAACTGGTTCAAAGATATCAGCCAAGACGGTTTGACCGGAAACCATGAAAGAAGTACC
GGTCAAGCCAGACAAGACACGGAAAGCAATGAACATTTCTTCGTTGATGGCAGCAGCAGTACCAGCAGAA
CAGGCACACAACATGGAGATGGCCAAGTTGTAAGAGGTTCTTCTACCAACCAATTTGTTCATTGGACCCC
AGATCAAAGAAGAGTAACCCATGGCAACCAAAACACCAGCGTTGGAAATGTTAATGGTTTCGACGGTCAT
ATCGAATTCGTTAGCAATTTCTGGAGCAGCTGGCAACAAACAGGTGGAGGAGAAAGTGACAACCAAAGTC
ATCCAGGAAACAACGAAAGTGATAACACACTTTCTCCATAATGGAATGTCACGACCCTTCTTTTCAGGTT
CGTTTTGACCAGAACCTTCAGTGGTGGTGGTTGGGTTTGGAGATTCAGTGTCACCGTGACCCATTGTTAA
TTCAGTAAATTTTCGATCTTGGGAAGAAAAAAGCAGTAAGCGTGAAAAATCTAAAAGCTGATGTAGTAGA
AGATCCTATTCTTTAACAAAGATTGACCTTTTCTTTTTCTTCTTGGTTTGAGTAGAAAGGGGAAGGAAGA
ATACAAGAGAGAGGAAAAAAAGGAAGATAAAAAGAGAGCGTGATATAAATGAATATATATTAAACAAGAG
AGATTGGGAAGGAAAGGATCAAACAAACCCAAAAATATTTCAAAAAGGAGAGAGAGAGGCGAGTTTGGTT
TCAAAACGGTTTATTTATTTATGCAAGAGGACGTGGAAGAAAAAGAAGAAAGAAGAAAAAAATTTGAAAG
AAAAAAACGCGTGGCGGGTAAAGAAGAAAATGGAAAATAGAGGCCGGGTGACAGAGAAATATTGAGGGTT
AATTGGAAAATATGTTAGGGTGAGGCATATGTTTTTAAGGGTTTTGAGGATCCGATAAGGAAGAATGTAG
GTTAAATGTTGTGCATTAATTGCTGTGGCAGCTTACCCGCTTCCCCACACATTTTGCACAAACGCCTGTG
GGTGTGGTACTGGATATGCAAAGCGATTGGAAGTCGCTTCCCCACTTCAGAAGTTCCTATACTTTCTAGA
GAATAGGAACTTCACTATAGAGTCGAATAAGGGCGACACCCCCTAATTAGCCCGGGCGAAAGGCCCAGTC
TTTCGACTGAGCCTTTCGTTTTATTTGATGCCTGGCAGTTCCCTACTCTCGCATGGGGAGTCCCCACACT
ACCATCGGCGCTACGGCGTTTCACTTCTGAGTTCGGCATGGGGTCAGGTGGGACCACCGCGCTACTGCCG
CCAGGCAAACAAGGGGTGTTATGAGCCATATTCAGGTATAAATGGGCTCGCGATAATGTTCAGAATTGGT
TAATTGGTTGTAACACTGACCCCTATTTGTTTATTTTTCTAAATACATTCAAATATGTATCCGCTCATGA
GACAATAACCCTGATAAATGCTTCAATAATATTGAAAAAGGAAGAATATGAGCCATATTCAACGGGAAAC
GTCGAGGCCGCGATTAAATTCCAACATGGATGCTGATTTATATGGGTATAAATGGGCTCGCGATAATGTC
GGGCAATCAGGTGCGACAATCTATCGCTTGTATGGGAAGCCCGATGCGCCAGAGTTGTTTCTGAAACATG
GCAAAGGTAGCGTTGCCAATGATGTTACAGATGAGATGGTCAGACTAAACTGGCTGACGGAATTTATGCC
ACTTCCGACCATCAAGCATTTTATCCGTACTCCTGATGATGCATGGTTACTCACCACTGCGATCCCCGGA
AAAACAGCGTTCCAGGTATTAGAAGAATATCCTGATTCAGGTGAAAATATTGTTGATGCGCTGGCAGTGT
TCCTGCGCCGGTTGCACTCGATTCCTGTTTGTAATTGTCCTTTTAACAGCGATCGCGTATTTCGCCTCGC
TCAGGCGCAATCACGAATGAATAACGGTTTGGTTGATGCGAGTGATTTTGATGACGAGCGTAATGGCTGG
CCTGTTGAACAAGTCTGGAAAGAAATGCATAAACTTTTGCCATTCTCACCGGATTCAGTCGTCACTCATG
GTGATTTCTCACTTGATAACCTTATTTTTGACGAGGGGAAATTAATAGGTTGTATTGATGTTGGACGAGT
CGGAATCGCAGACCGATACCAGGATCTTGCCATCCTATGGAACTGCCTCGGTGAGTTTTCTCCTTCATTA
CAGAAACGGCTTTTTCAAAAATATGGTATTGATAATCCTGATATGAATAAATTGCAATTTCATTTGATGC
TCGATGAGTTTTTCTAAGCAGAGCATTACGCTGACTTGACGGGACGGCGCAAGCTCATGACCAAAATCCC
TTAACGTGAGTTACGCGCGCGTCGTTCCACTGAGCGTCAGACCCCGTAGAAAAGATCAAAGGATCTTCTT
GAGATCCTTTTTTTCTGCGCGTAATCTGCTGCTTGCAAACAAAAAAACCACCGCTACCAGCGGTGGTTTG
TTTGCCGGATCAAGAGCTACCAACTCTTTTTCCGAAGGTAACTGGCTTCAGCAGAGCGCAGATACCAAAT
ACTGTTCTTCTAGTGTAGCCGTAGTTAGCCCACCACTTCAAGAACTCTGTAGCACCGCCTACATACCTCG
CTCTGCTAATCCTGTTACCAGTGGCTGCTGCCAGTGGCGATAAGTCGTGTCTTACCGGGTTGGACTCAAG
ACGATAGTTACCGGATAAGGCGCAGCGGTCGGGCTGAACGGGGGGTTCGTGCACACAGCCCAGCTTGGAG
CGAACGACCTACACCGAACTGAGATACCTACAGCGTGAGCTATGAGAAAGCGCCACGCTTCCCGAAGGGA
GAAAGGCGGACAGGTATCCGGTAAGCGGCAGGGTCGGAACAGGAGAGCGCACGAGGGAGCTTCCAGGGGG
AAACGCCTGGTATCTTTATAGTCCTGTCGGGTTTCGCCACCTCTGACTTGAGCGTCGATTTTTGTGATGC
TCGTCAGGGGGGCGGAGCCTATGGAAAAACGCCAGCAACGCGGCCTTTTTACGGTTCCTGGCCTTTTGCT
GGCCTTTTGCTCACATGTTCTTTCCTGCGTTATCCCCTGATTCTGTGGATAACCGTATTACCGCCTTTGA
GTGAGCTGATACCGCTCGCCGCAGCCGAACGACCGAGCGCAGCGAGTCAGTGAGCGAGGAAGCGGAAGGC
GAGAGTAGGGAACTGCCAGGCATCAAACTAAGCAGAAGGCCCCTGACGGATGGCCTTTTTGCGTTTCTAC
AAACTCTTTCTGTGTTGTAAAACGACGGCCA
Features (pLannotate 1.2.2; 10 found; start..end, strand, type, name):
    472..505     +  protein_bind   FRT (minimal): supports FLP-mediated excision but not integration (Turan and Bode, 2011) FLP recombinase from the Saccharomyces cerevisiae 2μ plasmid
   2570..2603    -  protein_bind   FRT (minimal): supports FLP-mediated excision but not integration (Turan and Bode, 2011) FLP recombinase from the Saccharomyces cerevisiae 2μ plasmid
   2647..2687    -  terminator     rrnB T1 terminator (fragment): transcription terminator T1 from the E. coli rrnB gene
   2689..2804    -  ncRNA          5S rRNA: Accession: RF00001 - 5S ribosomal RNA
   2835..2859    +  CDS            KanR (fragment): aminoglycoside phosphotransferase; aph(3')-Ia; confers resistance to kanamycin in bacteria or G418 (Geneticin®) in eukaryotes
   2889..2985    +  promoter       AmpR promoter (fragment): bla
   2988..3797    +  CDS            KanR: aminoglycoside phosphotransferase; aph(3')-Ia; confers resistance to kanamycin in bacteria or G418 (Geneticin®) in eukaryotes
   3919..4507    +  rep_origin     ori: high-copy-number ColE1/pMB1/pBR322/pUC origin of replication
   4732..4749    +  terminator     rrnB T2 terminator (fragment): transcription terminator T2 from the E. coli rrnB gene
   4774..2       -  CDS            lacZα (fragment) (across the origin): LacZα fragment of β-galactosidase; lacZ fragment
