[The description below was written by a language model from this plasmid's Addgene catalogue record and pLannotate feature annotations shown in this document.]
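Description:
pDSM-5a-Pact1-ITE-Tdpp1 is a yeast synthetic-biology part plasmid built on the pDSM-5a backbone. It holds a single transcription unit destined for genomic integration in Saccharomyces cerevisiae rather than for episomal expression. In E. coli it is maintained through a high-copy ColE1/pUC-type origin and selected with kanamycin via an aph(3')-Ia KanR gene, which the annotation places downstream of an AmpR (bla) promoter fragment. The feature table shows no yeast origin of replication or yeast selectable marker. This fits its role as a storage and amplification template. Fragments of rrnB terminators, a 5S rRNA segment and a lacZα remnant are backbone leftovers.

The payload is the itaconate transporter (ITE) from Aspergillus terreus, an insert of about 1.2 kb. It is driven by the ACT1 promoter and terminated by the DPP1 terminator. The unit was assembled through BsaI sites that were destroyed during cloning, consistent with a Golden Gate-type assembly. The automated annotation does not label the promoter, coding sequence or terminator. It does detect two minimal FRT-like sites in opposite orientation that bracket roughly the region where the cassette would lie, but the record does not explain their function.

According to the depositor, the unit carries "pathway position 1" homology arms. These are compatible with a 5' chromosome XV integration arm on one side and the position 2 arm on the other. The cassette can therefore be PCR-amplified from the plasmid and combined with neighbouring pathway units by homologous recombination in yeast. The associated work used such parts to build large combinatorial strain libraries for itaconic acid production.
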