Addgene plasmid #127725: pDSM-5a-Pact1-ITE-Tdpp1
Purpose: Yeast pathway position 1. ITE transcription unit with the ACT1 promoter and DPP1 terminator.
Depositing lab: Christopher Voigt. Depositing organization: Massachusetts Institute of Technology. Publication: Iterative algorithm-guided design of massive strain libraries, applied to itaconic acid production in yeast. Young EM, Zhao Z, Gielesen BEM, Wu L, Benjamin Gordon D, Roubos JA, Voigt CA. Metab Eng. 2018 Jul;48:33-43. doi: 10.1016/j.ymben.2018.05.002. Epub 2018 May 9. PubMed 29753070.
Backbone
  Vector backbone: pDSM-5a
  Vector type: Yeast Expression, Synthetic Biology
Growth in bacteria
  Bacterial resistance: Kanamycin, 50 μg/mL
  Growth temperature: 37°C
  Growth strain: DH5alpha
  Copy number: High Copy
Gene/Insert
  Gene/Insert name: itaconate transporter from A. terreus (alt name: ITE)
  Species: Aspergillus terreus
  Insert size (bp): 1228
  GenBank ID: MH366509.1
  Promoter: Pact1
  Cloning method: Restriction Enzyme; 5′ cloning site BsaI (destroyed during cloning); 3′ cloning site BsaI (destroyed during cloning)
  Sequencing primers: 5′ AAGCGACTTCCAATCGCTTTGC; 3′ AAAGCAAAGGAAGGAGAGAAC
Terms and licenses: Academic/Nonprofit Terms; Industry Terms: Not Available to Industry
Depositor comments: ITE transcription unit with pathway position 1 homology arms, compatible with 5' ChrXV homology arm (5int) and 3' position 2 homology arm. Sequencing primers are also the primers for amplifying DNA for integration into the S. cerevisiae genome.
How to cite: pDSM-5a-Pact1-ITE-Tdpp1 was a gift from Christopher Voigt (Addgene plasmid # 127725 ; http://n2t.net/addgene:127725 ; RRID:Addgene_127725)
